Addgene plasmid #217108: pCMV-HAT5_CI
Purpose: Mammalian expression vector for expression of HAT5_CI transposase (CMV promoter)
Depositing lab: Haoyi Wang. Depositing organization: Institute of Zoology, Chinese Academy of Sciences. Publication: Heterologous survey of 130 DNA transposons in human cells highlights their functional divergence and expands the genome engineering toolbox. Zhang T, Tan S, Tang N, Li Y, Zhang C, Sun J, Guo Y, Gao H, Cai Y, Sun W, Wang C, Fu L, Ma H, Wu Y, Hu X, Zhang X, Gee P, Yan W, Zhao Y, Chen Q, Guo B, Wang H, Zhang YE. Cell. 2024 Jul 11;187(14):3741-3760.e30. doi: 10.1016/j.cell.2024.05.007. Epub 2024 Jun 5. PubMed 38843831.
Backbone
  Vector backbone: pCMV
  Vector type: Mammalian Expression
Growth in bacteria
  Bacterial resistance: Ampicillin, 100 μg/mL
  Growth temperature: 37°C
  Growth strain: DH5alpha
  Copy number: High Copy
Gene/Insert
  Gene/Insert name: HAT5_CI transposase
  Species: Synthetic
  Cloning method: Restriction Enzyme; 5′ cloning site Unknown (unknown if destroyed); 3′ cloning site Unknown (unknown if destroyed)
Terms and licenses: Academic/Nonprofit Terms; Industry Terms: Not Available to Industry
How to cite: pCMV-HAT5_CI was a gift from Haoyi Wang (Addgene plasmid # 217108 ; http://n2t.net/addgene:217108 ; RRID:Addgene_217108)
