[The description below was written by a language model from this plasmid's Addgene catalogue record and pLannotate feature annotations shown in this document.]
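Description:
pCMV-HAT5_CI is a 6,392-nt mammalian expression plasmid built on a pCMV backbone to produce the HAT5_CI transposase in transfected cells. It is propagated in E. coli as a high-copy plasmid through a ColE1/pUC-type origin and selected with ampicillin via the β-lactamase gene and its native promoter. An f1 phage origin is also present. Short remnants of lac regulatory sequence (lac promoter, operator, CAP site, a lacI fragment) and a pBR322 bom fragment are backbone carry-over, not working parts of the design.

The expression cassette starts with the human cytomegalovirus immediate-early enhancer and promoter, followed by a T7 promoter. It ends with a reverse-oriented SP6 promoter and the bovine growth hormone polyadenylation signal. The roughly 1.9 kb interval between the T7 and SP6 sites carries no annotation in the feature table. This is presumably where the transposase coding sequence sits, which the record lists as synthetic. The annotation software did not recognise that sequence, and the cloning sites are recorded as unknown. No epitope tag, reporter or nuclear localisation signal is annotated.

Downstream, an SV40 early promoter precedes only a short fragment of a bleomycin-resistance (ble) coding sequence and an SV40 poly(A) signal. A functional mammalian selection marker therefore cannot be assumed, and the plasmid appears suited mainly to transient expression.

The associated work surveyed a large panel of DNA transposons for activity in human cells. This construct fits the role of a helper plasmid supplying transposase in trans, typically paired with a donor carrying the matching transposon ends, although the record does not describe the partner construct.
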