Features (pLannotate 1.2.2; 19 found; start..end, strand, type, name):
      1..380     +  enhancer       CMV enhancer: human cytomegalovirus immediate early enhancer
    381..584     +  promoter       CMV promoter: human cytomegalovirus (CMV) immediate early promoter
    580..613     +  LTR            5' LTR (truncated) (fragment): truncated 5' long terminal repeat (LTR) from HIV-1
    629..647     +  promoter       T7 promoter: promoter for bacteriophage T7 RNA polymerase
   2580..2598    -  promoter       SP6 promoter: promoter for bacteriophage SP6 RNA polymerase
   2624..2848    +  polyA_signal   bGH poly(A) signal: bovine growth hormone polyadenylation signal
   2852..2873    +  promoter       SV40 promoter (fragment): SV40 enhancer and early promoter
   2894..3322    +  rep_origin     f1 ori (sequence partly withheld): f1 bacteriophage origin of replication; arrow indicates direction of (+) strand synthesis
   3336..3665    +  promoter       SV40 promoter: SV40 enhancer and early promoter
   3678..3836    +  CDS            ble (fragment): BLE_KLEPN - Experimental evidence at protein level: Swiss-Prot protein existence level 1. Binding protein with a strong affinity to the bleomycin family of antibiotics. Binds to CL990; an antimitotic-antibiotic compound. From Klebsiella pneumoniae.
   3831..3952    +  polyA_signal   SV40 poly(A) signal: SV40 polyadenylation signal
   4025..4041    -  protein_bind   lac operator: The lac repressor binds to the lac operator to inhibit transcription in E. coli. This inhibition can be relieved by adding lactose or isopropyl-β-D-thiogalactopyranoside (IPTG). lac repressor encoded by lacI
   4049..4079    -  promoter       lac promoter: promoter for the E. coli lac operon
   4094..4115    -  protein_bind   CAP binding site: CAP binding activates transcription in the presence of cAMP. E. coli catabolite activator protein
   4128..4220    -  CDS            lacI (fragment): lac repressor; lacI; The lac repressor binds to the lac operator to inhibit transcription in E. coli. This inhibition can be relieved by adding lactose or isopropyl-β-D-thiogalactopyranoside (IPTG).
   4403..4991    -  rep_origin     ori: high-copy-number ColE1/pMB1/pBR322/pUC origin of replication
   5162..6022    -  CDS            AmpR: β-lactamase; bla; confers resistance to ampicillin, carbenicillin, and related antibiotics
   6023..6127    -  promoter       AmpR promoter: bla
   6186..6238    -  misc_feature   bom (fragment): basis of mobility region from pBR322
>Addgene plasmid #217108 | pCMV-HAT5_CI | addgene full sequence | sequence record 442900 | Addgene NGS Result
GACATTGATTATTGACTAGTTATTAATAGTAATCAATTACGGGGTCATTAGTTCATAGCCCATATATGGA
GTTCCGCGTTACATAACTTACGGTAAATGGCCCGCCTGGCTGACCGCCCAACGACCCCCGCCCATTGACG
TCAATAATGACGTATGTTCCCATAGTAACGCCAATAGGGACTTTCCATTGACGTCAATGGGTGGAGTATT
TACGGTAAACTGCCCACTTGGCAGTACATCAAGTGTATCATATGCCAAGTACGCCCCCTATTGACGTCAA
TGACGGTAAATGGCCCGCCTGGCATTATGCCCAGTACATGACCTTATGGGACTTTCCTACTTGGCAGTAC
ATCTACGTATTAGTCATCGCTATTACCATGGTGATGCGGTTTTGGCAGTACATCAATGGGCGTGGATAGC
GGTTTGACTCACGGGGATTTCCAAGTCTCCACCCCATTGACGTCAATGGGAGTTTGTTTTGGCACCAAAA
TCAACGGGACTTTCCAAAATGTCGTAACAACTCCGCCCCATTGACGCAAATGGGCGGTAGGCGTGTACGG
TGGGAGGTCTATATAAGCAGAGCTCTCTGGCTAACTAGAGAACCCACTGCTTACTGGCTTATCGAAATTA
ATACGACTCACTATAGGGAGACCCAAGCTTGGTACCGAGCTCGGATCCACTAGTAACGGCCGCCAGTGTG
CTGGAATTCGCCGCCACCATGAGCGCCATTGCCAAAGTTAGCAGTAGCAAGGTGTGGGACTACTTCAATG
TGAGCGAGGGCAGTGTGAAGTGCCAGCTGTGTAAGAATCTGGTGAGCCAAGGCAGCACCAGCAGCGCCCA
GAAGAACACCAGCAATCTGTGGAGCCATCTGCGTAGCAAACACCGCGAGGTGGAGGTGTACGAACAAGCC
CACTGCCACAAGATCGGCAAAAGCAGCAAAGTGGTGCAGCCAACCCTCTTCCAGAGCTTCGACAACAGTC
GCAAGTGGAGCAATACCGATGGCCGCAGCCGCAATCTGGATAAGCTGATCATCGAGATGATTGCCACCGA
CATTCAGCCGTTCAGCGTGACCAACGACATTGGCTTCAAACGTCTGCTGGCGACGGCCGAACCGCGTTAC
AATCTGAAAGACGAAAAGTATTATCGCACCGAAATGCTCCCGAAGGTGCATCTCAAGGTTGTTGATAAAA
TCAAAAACATGCTGAAAGAGGAGAACGCGGGCGAAAGTCTGAGCTTTACGACGGACTGCTGGAGTGGTAG
TACCGAGAGTCTGATGAGCCTCACGGCCCATTTCATCGATAACCAGTGGAAGCGCAAGCAGCTGGTGCTG
AGCGTGAAAAGTATGAGCGAAAGCCACACCGGTGACTACATCGGTAAGGTGTTTCTGGACATTCTGAGCC
AGTGGGAGATCGACCGTAGTCGTGTGCTGCTCGTTCTCCGCGATAGCGGTGCGAATGTGGTGAAGGGCAT
GCGCGTGGCCGATGTTAGCGACTTTAGTTGCTGCGCGCACACGATGCAGCTGATTATCAAAGAAGGCATT
GAAAGCCAGCGCGTGGTTATCGACATCGTGGCGAAACTGAAGCGTTGCGCGACCCACTTTAACCACAGCA
CGCTGGCCAAAAAGCGTCTGCACGCCATTCAGAACCAAGTTGGCCTCCCGGTGCACAGCATCATCCAAGC
GATTCCGACGCGTTGGAATAGCACGCTGCATATGCTCCGCCGCATGCTGGAGCAGAAGCATGCGCTGAGC
ATCTACGCGAGCGAGTACGGCCACTTTAGTCTGCCGAATACCTACGAATGGGAGCTGGTTGCGAAACTGG
TTGCGCTGCTGATCCCGTTTGAAACCATCACGCTGGAGATCAGCCACAGCGAAGCCAGTGCGAGTTGCAT
TCTGCCGAGCATTGCCGTGCTCAAAGCGCTGCTGCAAAGCGATAATGAGGCGACGTTCGGCATCGGCACG
ATCAAAGGCACCATGTGTGAAAGTCTGCTGCGCCGCTACTGCAATGTTGAGAACGTGAAGCCGGTGGTGA
TCGCGTGTCTGCTCGATCCGCGTTTCAAAGACAAGCCGTTCAGTAGCGAAATTGTTCTCGGCCGCGCCAA
GGATTGGCTCATCAACGAGGTGAAAGAACAAGATCAAGGCGAAGAACCGGTGGCGGCCAAGAAGCAGAAG
CAGAGCAGCGATAGCGAGAATGATCTGCTGAGTAATCTGTACAAGAATGTTCTGGGCCAAGGCAGTACGG
ATAACAACGAGTGTGAGAGCACCGACGTTCAGACGGAGATCAACAAGTACCTCAGCGAGCCACTGATTGA
TCGCAGCACCGGTCATCCGCTCGACTGGTGGAAAAACAACGAGACGCGCTTCGTGATTCTCGCGAAACTG
GCGCGCAAATATCTGAATCCACCGCCGAGCAGTGTGCCGAGTGAACGCGACTTCAGCACCATCGGCAACA
TCTACGAAGACAAGCGTAGCCGTCTCACGGGCGAACACGCGGAGCAGCTCTGCTTCCTCTACTACAACCT
CCATCTGCTGGAATACAATTACTAAGCGGCCGCTCGAGCATGCATCTAGAGGGCCCTATTCTATAGTGTC
ACCTAAATGCTAGAGCTCGCTGATCAGCCTCGACTGTGCCTTCTAGTTGCCAGCCATCTGTTGTTTGCCC
CTCCCCCGTGCCTTCCTTGACCCTGGAAGGTGCCACTCCCACTGTCCTTTCCTAATAAAATGAGGAAATT
GCATCGCATTGTCTGAGTAGGTGTCATTCTATTCTGGGGGGTGGGGTGGGGCAGGACAGCAAGGGGGAGG
ATTGGGAAGACAATAGCAGGCATGCTGGGGATGCGGTGGGCTCTATGGCTTCTGAGGCGGAAAGAACCAG
CTGGGGCTCTAGGGGGTATCCCC
[124 nt withheld, positions 2894-3017]
C
[91 nt withheld, positions 3019-3109]
A
[49 nt withheld, positions 3111-3159]
CCTTTGACGTTGGAGTCCACGTTCTTT
[37 nt withheld, positions 3187-3223]
ACCCTATCTCGGTCTATTCTTTTGATTTATAAGGGATTTTGCCGATTTCGGCCTATTGGTTAAAAAATGA
GCTGATTTAACAAAAATTTAACGCGAATTAATTCTGTGGAATGTGTGTCAGTTAGGGTGTGGAAAGTCCC
CAGGCTCCCCAGCAGGCAGAAGTATGCAAAGCATGCATCTCAATTAGTCAGCAACCAGGTGTGGAAAGTC
CCCAGGCTCCCCAGCAGGCAGAAGTATGCAAAGCATGCATCTCAATTAGTCAGCAACCATAGTCCCGCCC
CTAACTCCGCCCATCCCGCCCCTAACTCCGCCCAGTTCCGCCCATTCTCCGCCCCATGGCTGACTAATTT
TTTTTATTTATGCAGAGGCCGAGGCCGCCTCTGCCTCTGAGCTATTCCAGAAGTAGTGAGGAGGCTTTTT
TGGAGGCCTAGGCTTTTGCAAAAAGCTCCCCGAAATGACCGACCAAGCGACGCCCAACCTGCCATCACGA
GATTTCGATTCCACCGCCGCCTTCTATGAAAGGTTGGGCTTCGGAATCGTTTTCCGGGACGCCGGCTGGA
TGATCCTCCAGCGCGGGGATCTCATGCTGGAGTTCTTCGCCCACCCCAACTTGTTTATTGCAGCTTATAA
TGGTTACAAATAAAGCAATAGCATCACAAATTTCACAAATAAAGCATTTTTTTCACTGCATTCTAGTTGT
GGTTTGTCCAAACTCATCAATGTATCTTATCATGTCTGTATACCGTCGACCTCTAGCTAGAGCTTGGCGT
AATCATGGTCATAGCTGTTTCCTGTGTGAAATTGTTATCCGCTCACAATTCCACACAACATACGAGCCGG
AAGCATAAAGTGTAAAGCCTGGGGTGCCTAATGAGTGAGCTAACTCACATTAATTGCGTTGCGCTCACTG
CCCGCTTTCCAGTCGGGAAACCTGTCGTGCCAGCTGCATTAATGAATCGGCCAACGCGCGGGGAGAGGCG
GTTTGCGTATTGGGCGCTCTTCCGCTTCCTCGCTCACTGACTCGCTGCGCTCGGTCGTTCGGCTGCGGCG
AGCGGTATCAGCTCACTCAAAGGCGGTAATACGGTTATCCACAGAATCAGGGGATAACGCAGGAAAGAAC
ATGTGAGCAAAAGGCCAGCAAAAGGCCAGGAACCGTAAAAAGGCCGCGTTGCTGGCGTTTTTCCATAGGC
TCCGCCCCCCTGACGAGCATCACAAAAATCGACGCTCAAGTCAGAGGTGGCGAAACCCGACAGGACTATA
AAGATACCAGGCGTTTCCCCCTGGAAGCTCCCTCGTGCGCTCTCCTGTTCCGACCCTGCCGCTTACCGGA
TACCTGTCCGCCTTTCTCCCTTCGGGAAGCGTGGCGCTTTCTCATAGCTCACGCTGTAGGTATCTCAGTT
CGGTGTAGGTCGTTCGCTCCAAGCTGGGCTGTGTGCACGAACCCCCCGTTCAGCCCGACCGCTGCGCCTT
ATCCGGTAACTATCGTCTTGAGTCCAACCCGGTAAGACACGACTTATCGCCACTGGCAGCAGCCACTGGT
AACAGGATTAGCAGAGCGAGGTATGTAGGCGGTGCTACAGAGTTCTTGAAGTGGTGGCCTAACTACGGCT
ACACTAGAAGAACAGTATTTGGTATCTGCGCTCTGCTGAAGCCAGTTACCTTCGGAAAAAGAGTTGGTAG
CTCTTGATCCGGCAAACAAACCACCGCTGGTAGCGGTGGTTTTTTTGTTTGCAAGCAGCAGATTACGCGC
AGAAAAAAAGGATCTCAAGAAGATCCTTTGATCTTTTCTACGGGGTCTGACGCTCAGTGGAACGAAAACT
CACGTTAAGGGATTTTGGTCATGAGATTATCAAAAAGGATCTTCACCTAGATCCTTTTAAATTAAAAATG
AAGTTTTAAATCAATCTAAAGTATATATGAGTAAACTTGGTCTGACAGTTACCAATGCTTAATCAGTGAG
GCACCTATCTCAGCGATCTGTCTATTTCGTTCATCCATAGTTGCCTGACTCCCCGTCGTGTAGATAACTA
CGATACGGGAGGGCTTACCATCTGGCCCCAGTGCTGCAATGATACCGCGAGACCCACGCTCACCGGCTCC
AGATTTATCAGCAATAAACCAGCCAGCCGGAAGGGCCGAGCGCAGAAGTGGTCCTGCAACTTTATCCGCC
TCCATCCAGTCTATTAATTGTTGCCGGGAAGCTAGAGTAAGTAGTTCGCCAGTTAATAGTTTGCGCAACG
TTGTTGCCATTGCTACAGGCATCGTGGTGTCACGCTCGTCGTTTGGTATGGCTTCATTCAGCTCCGGTTC
CCAACGATCAAGGCGAGTTACATGATCCCCCATGTTGTGCAAAAAAGCGGTTAGCTCCTTCGGTCCTCCG
ATCGTTGTCAGAAGTAAGTTGGCCGCAGTGTTATCACTCATGGTTATGGCAGCACTGCATAATTCTCTTA
CTGTCATGCCATCCGTAAGATGCTTTTCTGTGACTGGTGAGTACTCAACCAAGTCATTCTGAGAATAGTG
TATGCGGCGACCGAGTTGCTCTTGCCCGGCGTCAATACGGGATAATACCGCGCCACATAGCAGAACTTTA
AAAGTGCTCATCATTGGAAAACGTTCTTCGGGGCGAAAACTCTCAAGGATCTTACCGCTGTTGAGATCCA
GTTCGATGTAACCCACTCGTGCACCCAACTGATCTTCAGCATCTTTTACTTTCACCAGCGTTTCTGGGTG
AGCAAAAACAGGAAGGCAAAATGCCGCAAAAAAGGGAATAAGGGCGACACGGAAATGTTGAATACTCATA
CTCTTCCTTTTTCAATATTATTGAAGCATTTATCAGGGTTATTGTCTCATGAGCGGATACATATTTGAAT
GTATTTAGAAAAATAAACAAATAGGGGTTCCGCGCACATTTCCCCGAAAAGTGCCACCTGACGTCGACGG
ATCGGGAGATCTCCCGATCCCCTATGGTGCACTCTCAGTACAATCTGCTCTGATGCCGCATAGTTAAGCC
AGTATCTGCTCCCTGCTTGTGTGTTGGAGGTCGCTGAGTAGTGCGCGAGCAAAATTTAAGCTACAACAAG
GCAAGGCTTGACCGACAATTGCATGAAGAATCTGCTTAGGGTTAGGCGTTTTGCGCTGCTTCGCGATGTA
CGGGCCAGATATACGCGTT
